Addgene plasmid #97383: UKNP1.11.7
Purpose: Expression of HCV E1E2 genes cloned from patient serum. United Kingdom Nottingham Panel x.xx.xx (genotype.patient number.clone number)
Depositing lab: Jonathan Ball. Depositing organization: University of Nottingham. Publication: A Diverse Panel of Hepatitis C Virus Glycoproteins for Use in Vaccine Research Reveals Extremes of Monoclonal Antibody Neutralization Resistance. Urbanowicz RA, McClure CP, Brown RJ, Tsoleridis T, Persson MA, Krey T, Irving WL, Ball JK, Tarr AW. J Virol. 2015 Dec 23;90(7):3288-301. doi: 10.1128/JVI.02700-15. PubMed 26699643.
Backbone
  Vector backbone: pcDNA3.1_V5-His_Topo
  Backbone manufacturer: Invitrogen
  Vector type: Mammalian Expression
Growth in bacteria
  Bacterial resistance: Ampicillin, 100 μg/mL
  Growth temperature: 37°C
  Growth strain: DH5alpha
  Copy number: High Copy
Gene/Insert
  Gene/Insert name: HCV E1E2 (alt name: UKNP1.11.7)
  Species: Hepatitis C virus
  Insert size (bp): 1734
  GenBank ID: KU285179.1
  Cloning method: TOPO Cloning
  Sequencing primers: 5′ T7F; 3′ bGHR
Terms and licenses: Academic/Nonprofit Terms; Industry Terms: Not Available to Industry
How to cite: UKNP1.11.7 was a gift from Jonathan Ball (Addgene plasmid # 97383 ; http://n2t.net/addgene:97383 ; RRID:Addgene_97383)
