[The description below was written by a language model from this plasmid's Addgene catalogue record and pLannotate feature annotations shown in this document.]
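Description:
UKNP1.11.7 is a mammalian expression plasmid built on the Invitrogen pcDNA3.1 V5-His TOPO backbone. It carries the E1E2 envelope glycoprotein coding region of hepatitis C virus, amplified from patient serum and inserted by TOPO cloning. The name follows the United Kingdom Nottingham Panel convention of genotype, patient number and clone number, so this is clone 7 from patient 11 with a genotype 1 virus. The plasmid is about 7.2 kb and is propagated in E. coli at high copy from a ColE1/pUC-type origin under ampicillin selection (AmpR with its own bla promoter). An f1 origin is also present. The two sequence records, one from the depositor and one from repository sequencing, differ by a single nucleotide in length and give the same feature map.

The roughly 1.7 kb insert is annotated as a fragment of the HCV polyprotein. The NS2 protease text attached to that annotation comes from the generic polyprotein database entry, not from the cloned segment, which the catalogue identifies as E1E2. Transcription is driven by the CMV immediate early enhancer and promoter and terminated by the bovine growth hormone polyadenylation signal. A T7 promoter upstream of the insert serves as a sequencing primer site and could support in vitro transcription. A V5 epitope tag lies downstream of the insert, but the record does not say whether it is translated in frame or cut off by a stop codon. A separate cassette with the SV40 promoter, neo and the SV40 poly(A) signal allows G418 selection of stable mammalian transfectants. The short HIV-1 LTR, ble, lacI and lac promoter annotations appear to be backbone remnants or incidental matches.

The plasmid belongs to a diverse panel of patient-derived HCV glycoproteins assembled for vaccine research and for assessing how sensitive or resistant they are to neutralization by monoclonal antibodies.
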