Features (pLannotate 1.2.2; 21 found; start..end, strand, type, name):
     36..80      -  misc_feature   bom (fragment): basis of mobility region from pBR322
    235..614     +  enhancer       CMV enhancer: human cytomegalovirus immediate early enhancer
    615..818     +  promoter       CMV promoter: human cytomegalovirus (CMV) immediate early promoter
    814..847     +  LTR            5' LTR (truncated) (fragment): truncated 5' long terminal repeat (LTR) from HIV-1
    863..881     +  promoter       T7 promoter: promoter for bacteriophage T7 RNA polymerase
    942..2669    +  CDS            POLG_HCVGL (fragment): Experimental evidence at protein level: Swiss-Prot protein existence level 1. [Protease NS2]: Cysteine protease required for the proteolytic auto-cleavage between the non-structural proteins NS2 and NS3 (By similarity). The N-terminus of NS3 is required for the function of NS2 protease (active region NS2-3) (By similarity). Promotes the initiation of viral particle assembly by mediating the interaction between structural and non-structural proteins (By similarity). From Hepatitis C virus (isolate Glasgow) (HCV).
   2745..2786    +  CDS            V5 tag: epitope tag from simian virus 5
   2842..3066    +  polyA_signal   bGH poly(A) signal: bovine growth hormone polyadenylation signal
   3070..3091    +  promoter       SV40 promoter (fragment): SV40 enhancer and early promoter
   3112..3540    +  rep_origin     f1 ori (sequence partly withheld): f1 bacteriophage origin of replication; arrow indicates direction of (+) strand synthesis
   3554..3884    +  promoter       SV40 promoter: SV40 enhancer and early promoter
   3951..4742    +  CDS            neo: KKA2_KLEPN - Also known as kan, nptII. Experimental evidence at protein level: Swiss-Prot protein existence level 1. Resistance to kanamycin, neomycin, paromomycin, ribostamycin, butirosin and gentamicin B. From Klebsiella pneumoniae.
   4768..4926    +  CDS            ble (fragment): BLE_KLEPN - Experimental evidence at protein level: Swiss-Prot protein existence level 1. Binding protein with a strong affinity to the bleomycin family of antibiotics. Binds to CL990; an antimitotic-antibiotic compound. From Klebsiella pneumoniae.
   4921..5042    +  polyA_signal   SV40 poly(A) signal: SV40 polyadenylation signal
   5115..5131    -  protein_bind   lac operator: The lac repressor binds to the lac operator to inhibit transcription in E. coli. This inhibition can be relieved by adding lactose or isopropyl-β-D-thiogalactopyranoside (IPTG). lac repressor encoded by lacI
   5139..5169    -  promoter       lac promoter: promoter for the E. coli lac operon
   5184..5205    -  protein_bind   CAP binding site: CAP binding activates transcription in the presence of cAMP. E. coli catabolite activator protein
   5218..5310    -  CDS            lacI (fragment): lac repressor; lacI; The lac repressor binds to the lac operator to inhibit transcription in E. coli. This inhibition can be relieved by adding lactose or isopropyl-β-D-thiogalactopyranoside (IPTG).
   5493..6081    -  rep_origin     ori: high-copy-number ColE1/pMB1/pBR322/pUC origin of replication
   6252..7112    -  CDS            AmpR: β-lactamase; bla; confers resistance to ampicillin, carbenicillin, and related antibiotics
   7113..7217    -  promoter       AmpR promoter: bla
>Addgene plasmid #97383 | UKNP1.11.7 | depositor full sequence | sequence record 179081 | UKNP1.11.7 sequence 7248 bps
GACGGATCGGGAGATCTCCCGATCCCCTATGGTCGACTCTCAGTACAATCTGCTCTGATGCCGCATAGTT
AAGCCAGTATCTGCTCCCTGCTTGTGTGTTGGAGGTCGCTGAGTAGTGCGCGAGCAAAATTTAAGCTACA
ACAAGGCAAGGCTTGACCGACAATTGCATGAAGAATCTGCTTAGGGTTAGGCGTTTTGCGCTGCTTCGCG
ATGTACGGGCCAGATATACGCGTTGACATTGATTATTGACTAGTTATTAATAGTAATCAATTACGGGGTC
ATTAGTTCATAGCCCATATATGGAGTTCCGCGTTACATAACTTACGGTAAATGGCCCGCCTGGCTGACCG
CCCAACGACCCCCGCCCATTGACGTCAATAATGACGTATGTTCCCATAGTAACGCCAATAGGGACTTTCC
ATTGACGTCAATGGGTGGACTATTTACGGTAAACTGCCCACTTGGCAGTACATCAAGTGTATCATATGCC
AAGTACGCCCCCTATTGACGTCAATGACGGTAAATGGCCCGCCTGGCATTATGCCCAGTACATGACCTTA
TGGGACTTTCCTACTTGGCAGTACATCTACGTATTAGTCATCGCTATTACCATGGTGATGCGGTTTTGGC
AGTACATCAATGGGCGTGGATAGCGGTTTGACTCACGGGGATTTCCAAGTCTCCACCCCATTGACGTCAA
TGGGAGTTTGTTTTGGCACCAAAATCAACGGGACTTTCCAAAATGTCGTAACAACTCCGCCCCATTGACG
CAAATGGGCGGTAGGCGTGTACGGTGGGAGGTCTATATAAGCAGAGCTCTCTGGCTAACTAGAGAACCCA
CTGCTTACTGGCTTATCGAAATTAATACGACTCACTATAGGGAGACCCAAGCTGGCTAGTTAAGCTTGGT
ACCGAGCTCGGATCCAGTACCCTTCACCATGGGTTGCTCTTTCTCTATCTTCCTTCTGGCCCTGCTCTCT
TGCCTGACTGTACCCGCTTCGGCCTACCAAGTGCGCAACAGCTCGGGGCTTTACCATGTCACCAATGATT
GCCCTAACTCGAGTATTGTGTACGAGGCGGCCGATGCCATCCTGCACACTCCGGGGTGTGTCCCTTGCGT
TCGCGAGGGTAACGCCTCGAGGTGTTGGGTGGCGGTGACCCCCACGGTGGCCACCAGGGATGGCAAACTC
CCCACAACGCAGCTTCGACGTCACATCGATCTGCTTGTCGGGAGCGCCACCCTCTGCTCGGCCCTCTACG
TGGGGGACCTGTGCGGGTCCGTCTTCCTTGTCGGCCAACTGTTTACCTTCTCTCCCAGACACCACTGGAC
GACGCAAGGCTGTAATTGTTCTATCTATCCCGGCCACATAACGGGTCACCGCATGGCATGGGATATGATG
ATGAACTGGTCCCCTACGGCGGCGTTGGTGATGGCTCAGCTGCTCCGGATCCCACAAGCCATCATGGACA
TGATCGCTGGTGCTCACTGGGGTGTCCTGGCGGGCATAGCGTATTTCTCCATGGTGGGGAACTGGGCGAA
AGTCCTGGTAGTGTTGCTGCTATTTGCCGGCGTCGACGCGGAAACCCACGTCACCGGAGGAAGCGCCGGC
CACACCGTGGCTGGGCTTGCTGGTTTCCTCACAAAAGGCCCCAAGCAGAACATCCAACTGATCAACACCA
ACGGCAGTTGGCACATCAATAGCACGGCCTTGAACTGCAATGACAGCCTTAACACCGGCTGGATAGCAGG
CCTCTTCTATCATCACAAATTCAACTCTTCAGGCTGTTCCGAAAGGTTGGCCAGCTGCCGACGCCTTACC
GATTTTGCCCAGGGCTGGGGCCCTATCAGTTATGCCAACGGAAGCGGCCCCGACGAGCGCCCCTACTGCT
GGCACTACCCCCCAAGACCTTGCGGTATTGTGCCCGCAAAGAGCGTGTGTGGCCCGGTATATTGCTTCAC
TCCCAGCCCCGTGGTGGTGGGAACGACCGACAGGTCGGGCGCGCCTACCTACAGCTGGGGTGCAAATGAT
ACGGACGTCTTCGTCCTTAACAACACCAGGCCACCGCTGGGCAATTGGTTCGGTTGCACCTGGATGAACG
CAACTGGATTCACCAAAGTGTGCGGAGCGCCCCCTTGTGTCATCGGAGGGGCGGGCAACAACACCTTGCG
CTGCCCCACTGATTGTTTCCGCAAGCATCCGGAAGCAACATACTCTCGGTGCGGCTCCGGTCCCTGGATT
ACACCCAGGTGCGTGGTCCACTATCCGTATAGGCTTTGGCATTATCCTTGTACCATCAACTACACCATAT
TCAAAGTCAGGATGTACGTGGGAGGGGTCGAGCACAGGCTGGAAGCTGCCTGCAACTGGACGCGGGGCGA
ACGCTGTGATCTGGAAGACAGGGACAGGTCCGAGCTCAGCCCATTGCTGCTGTCCACCACGCAGTGGCAG
GTCCTTCCGTGCTCTTTCACGACCCTGCCAGCCTTGTCCACCGGCCTCATCCATCTCCACCAGAACATCG
TGGACGTGCAGTACTTATATGGGGTAGGGTCAAGTATCGCGTCCTGGGCCATTAAATGGGAGTACGTCGT
TCTCCTGTTCCTCCTGCTTGCAGACGCGCGCGTCTGCTCCTGCTTGTGGATGATGTTACTCATATCCCAA
GCGGAGGCGTAAAAGGGTCAAGACAATTCTGCAGATATCCAGCACAGTGGCGGCCGCTCGAGTCTAGAGG
GCCCGCGGTTCGAAGGTAAGCCTATCCCTAACCCTCTCCTCGGTCTCGATTCTACGCGTACCGGTCATCA
TCACCATCACCATTGAGTTTAAACCCGCTGATCAGCCTCGACTGTGCCTTCTAGTTGCCAGCCATCTGTT
GTTTGCCCCTCCCCCGTGCCTTCCTTGACCCTGGAAGGTGCCACTCCCACTGTCCTTTCCTAATAAAATG
AGGAAATTGCATCGCATTGTCTGAGTAGGTGTCATTCTATTCTGGGGGGTGGGGTGGGGCAGGACAGCAA
GGGGGAGGATTGGGAAGACAATAGCAGGCATGCTGGGGATGCGGTGGGCTCTATGGCTTCTGAGGCGGAA
AGAACCAGCTGGGGCTCTAGGGGGTATCCCC
[124 nt withheld, positions 3112-3235]
C
[32 nt withheld, positions 3237-3268]
CA
[57 nt withheld, positions 3271-3327]
A
[49 nt withheld, positions 3329-3377]
CCTTTGACGTTGGAGTCCACGTTCTTT
[37 nt withheld, positions 3405-3441]
ACCCTATCTCGGTCTATTCTTTTGATTTATAAGGGATTTTGGGGATTTCGGCCTATTGGTTAAAAAATGA
GCTGATTTAACAAAAATTTAACGCGAATTAATTCTGTGGAATGTGTGTCAGTTAGGGTGTGGAAAGTCCC
CAGGCTCCCCAGGCAGGCAGAAGTATGCAAAGCATGCATCTCAATTAGTCAGCAACCAGGTGTGGAAAGT
CCCCAGGCTCCCCAGCAGGCAGAAGTATGCAAAGCATGCATCTCAATTAGTCAGCAACCATAGTCCCGCC
CCTAACTCCGCCCATCCCGCCCCTAACTCCGCCCAGTTCCGCCCATTCTCCGCCCCATGGCTGACTAATT
TTTTTTATTTATGCAGAGGCCGAGGCCGCCTCTGCCTCTGAGCTATTCCAGAAGTAGTGAGGAGGCTTTT
TTGGAGGCCTAGGCTTTTGCAAAAAGCTCCCGGGAGCTTGTATATCCATTTTCGGATCTGATCAAGAGAC
AGGATGAGGATCGTTTCGCATGATTGAACAAGATGGATTGCACGCAGGTTCTCCGGCCGCTTGGGTGGAG
AGGCTATTCGGCTATGACTGGGCACAACAGACAATCGGCTGCTCTGATGCCGCCGTGTTCCGGCTGTCAG
CGCAGGGGCGCCCGGTTCTTTTTGTCAAGACCGACCTGTCCGGTGCCCTGAATGAACTGCAGGACGAGGC
AGCGCGGCTATCGTGGCTGGCCACGACGGGCGTTCCTTGCGCAGCTGTGCTCGACGTTGTCACTGAAGCG
GGAAGGGACTGGCTGCTATTGGGCGAAGTGCCGGGGCAGGATCTCCTGTCATCTCACCTTGCTCCTGCCG
AGAAAGTATCCATCATGGCTGATGCAATGCGGCGGCTGCATACGCTTGATCCGGCTACCTGCCCATTCGA
CCACCAAGCGAAACATCGCATCGAGCGAGCACGTACTCGGATGGAAGCCGGTCTTGTCGATCAGGATGAT
CTGGACGAAGAGCATCAGGGGCTCGCGCCAGCCGAACTGTTCGCCAGGCTCAAGGCGCGCATGCCCGACG
GCGAGGATCTCGTCGTGACCCATGGCGATGCCTGCTTGCCGAATATCATGGTGGAAAATGGCCGCTTTTC
TGGATTCATCGACTGTGGCCGGCTGGGTGTGGCGGACCGCTATCAGGACATAGCGTTGGCTACCCGTGAT
ATTGCTGAAGAGCTTGGCGGCGAATGGGCTGACCGCTTCCTCGTGCTTTACGGTATCGCCGCTCCCGATT
CGCAGCGCATCGCCTTCTATCGCCTTCTTGACGAGTTCTTCTGAGCGGGACTCTGGGGTTCGCGAAATGA
CCGACCAAGCGACGCCCAACCTGCCATCACGAGATTTCGATTCCACCGCCGCCTTCTATGAAAGGTTGGG
CTTCGGAATCGTTTTCCGGGACGCCGGCTGGATGATCCTCCAGCGCGGGGATCTCATGCTGGAGTTCTTC
GCCCACCCCAACTTGTTTATTGCAGCTTATAATGGTTACAAATAAAGCAATAGCATCACAAATTTCACAA
ATAAAGCATTTTTTTCACTGCATTCTAGTTGTGGTTTGTCCAAACTCATCAATGTATCTTATCATGTCTG
TATACCGTCGACCTCTAGCTAGAGCTTGGCGTAATCATGGTCATAGCTGTTTCCTGTGTGAAATTGTTAT
CCGCTCACAATTCCACACAACATACGAGCCGGAAGCATAAAGTGTAAAGCCTGGGGTGCCTAATGAGTGA
GCTAACTCACATTAATTGCGTTGCGCTCACTGCCCGCTTTCCAGTCGGGAAACCTGTCGTGCCAGCTGCA
TTAATGAATCGGCCAACGCGCGGGGAGAGGCGGTTTGCGTATTGGGCGCTCTTCCGCTTCCTCGCTCACT
GACTCGCTGCGCTCGGTCGTTCGGCTGCGGCGAGCGGTATCAGCTCACTCAAAGGCGGTAATACGGTTAT
CCACAGAATCAGGGGATAACGCAGGAAAGAACATGTGAGCAAAAGGCCAGCAAAAGGCCAGGAACCGTAA
AAAGGCCGCGTTGCTGGCGTTTTTCCATAGGCTCCGCCCCCCTGACGAGCATCACAAAAATCGACGCTCA
AGTCAGAGGTGGCGAAACCCGACAGGACTATAAAGATACCAGGCGTTTCCCCCTGGAAGCTCCCTCGTGC
GCTCTCCTGTTCCGACCCTGCCGCTTACCGGATACCTGTCCGCCTTTCTCCCTTCGGGAAGCGTGGCGCT
TTCTCAATGCTCACGCTGTAGGTATCTCAGTTCGGTGTAGGTCGTTCGCTCCAAGCTGGGCTGTGTGCAC
GAACCCCCCGTTCAGCCCGACCGCTGCGCCTTATCCGGTAACTATCGTCTTGAGTCCAACCCGGTAAGAC
ACGACTTATCGCCACTGGCAGCAGCCACTGGTAACAGGATTAGCAGAGCGAGGTATGTAGGCGGTGCTAC
AGAGTTCTTGAAGTGGTGGCCTAACTACGGCTACACTAGAAGGACAGTATTTGGTATCTGCGCTCTGCTG
AAGCCAGTTACCTTCGGAAAAAGAGTTGGTAGCTCTTGATCCGGCAAACAAACCACCGCTGGTAGCGGTG
GTTTTTTTGTTTGCAAGCAGCAGATTACGCGCAGAAAAAAAGGATCTCAAGAAGATCCTTTGATCTTTTC
TACGGGGTCTGACGCTCAGTGGAACGAAAACTCACGTTAAGGGATTTTGGTCATGAGATTATCAAAAAGG
ATCTTCACCTAGATCCTTTTAAATTAAAAATGAAGTTTTAAATCAATCTAAAGTATATATGAGTAAACTT
GGTCTGACAGTTACCAATGCTTAATCAGTGAGGCACCTATCTCAGCGATCTGTCTATTTCGTTCATCCAT
AGTTGCCTGACTCCCCGTCGTGTAGATAACTACGATACGGGAGGGCTTACCATCTGGCCCCAGTGCTGCA
ATGATACCGCGAGACCCACGCTCACCGGCTCCAGATTTATCAGCAATAAACCAGCCAGCCGGAAGGGCCG
AGCGCAGAAGTGGTCCTGCAACTTTATCCGCCTCCATCCAGTCTATTAATTGTTGCCGGGAAGCTAGAGT
AAGTAGTTCGCCAGTTAATAGTTTGCGCAACGTTGTTGCCATTGCTACAGGCATCGTGGTGTCACGCTCG
TCGTTTGGTATGGCTTCATTCAGCTCCGGTTCCCAACGATCAAGGCGAGTTACATGATCCCCCATGTTGT
GCAAAAAAGCGGTTAGCTCCTTCGGTCCTCCGATCGTTGTCAGAAGTAAGTTGGCCGCAGTGTTATCACT
CATGGTTATGGCAGCACTGCATAATTCTCTTACTGTCATGCCATCCGTAAGATGCTTTTCTGTGACTGGT
GAGTACTCAACCAAGTCATTCTGAGAATAGTGTATGCGGCGACCGAGTTGCTCTTGCCCGGCGTCAATAC
GGGATAATACCGCGCCACATAGCAGAACTTTAAAAGTGCTCATCATTGGAAAACGTTCTTCGGGGCGAAA
ACTCTCAAGGATCTTACCGCTGTTGAGATCCAGTTCGATGTAACCCACTCGTGCACCCAACTGATCTTCA
GCATCTTTTACTTTCACCAGCGTTTCTGGGTGAGCAAAAACAGGAAGGCAAAATGCCGCAAAAAAGGGAA
TAAGGGCGACACGGAAATGTTGAATACTCATACTCTTCCTTTTTCAATATTATTGAAGCATTTATCAGGG
TTATTGTCTCATGAGCGGATACATATTTGAATGTATTTAGAAAAATAAACAAATAGGGGTTCCGCGCACA
TTTCCCCGAAAAGTGCCACCTGACGTC
