Features (pLannotate 1.2.2; 21 found; start..end, strand, type, name):
     30..82      -  misc_feature   bom (fragment): basis of mobility region from pBR322
    237..616     +  enhancer       CMV enhancer: human cytomegalovirus immediate early enhancer
    617..820     +  promoter       CMV promoter: human cytomegalovirus (CMV) immediate early promoter
    816..849     +  LTR            5' LTR (truncated) (fragment): truncated 5' long terminal repeat (LTR) from HIV-1
    865..883     +  promoter       T7 promoter: promoter for bacteriophage T7 RNA polymerase
    944..2671    +  CDS            POLG_HCVGL (fragment): Experimental evidence at protein level: Swiss-Prot protein existence level 1. [Protease NS2]: Cysteine protease required for the proteolytic auto-cleavage between the non-structural proteins NS2 and NS3 (By similarity). The N-terminus of NS3 is required for the function of NS2 protease (active region NS2-3) (By similarity). Promotes the initiation of viral particle assembly by mediating the interaction between structural and non-structural proteins (By similarity). From Hepatitis C virus (isolate Glasgow) (HCV).
   2747..2788    +  CDS            V5 tag: epitope tag from simian virus 5
   2844..3068    +  polyA_signal   bGH poly(A) signal: bovine growth hormone polyadenylation signal
   3072..3093    +  promoter       SV40 promoter (fragment): SV40 enhancer and early promoter
   3114..3542    +  rep_origin     f1 ori (sequence partly withheld): f1 bacteriophage origin of replication; arrow indicates direction of (+) strand synthesis
   3556..3885    +  promoter       SV40 promoter: SV40 enhancer and early promoter
   3952..4743    +  CDS            neo: KKA2_KLEPN - Also known as kan, nptII. Experimental evidence at protein level: Swiss-Prot protein existence level 1. Resistance to kanamycin, neomycin, paromomycin, ribostamycin, butirosin and gentamicin B. From Klebsiella pneumoniae.
   4769..4927    +  CDS            ble (fragment): BLE_KLEPN - Experimental evidence at protein level: Swiss-Prot protein existence level 1. Binding protein with a strong affinity to the bleomycin family of antibiotics. Binds to CL990; an antimitotic-antibiotic compound. From Klebsiella pneumoniae.
   4922..5043    +  polyA_signal   SV40 poly(A) signal: SV40 polyadenylation signal
   5116..5132    -  protein_bind   lac operator: The lac repressor binds to the lac operator to inhibit transcription in E. coli. This inhibition can be relieved by adding lactose or isopropyl-β-D-thiogalactopyranoside (IPTG). lac repressor encoded by lacI
   5140..5170    -  promoter       lac promoter: promoter for the E. coli lac operon
   5185..5206    -  protein_bind   CAP binding site: CAP binding activates transcription in the presence of cAMP. E. coli catabolite activator protein
   5219..5311    -  CDS            lacI (fragment): lac repressor; lacI; The lac repressor binds to the lac operator to inhibit transcription in E. coli. This inhibition can be relieved by adding lactose or isopropyl-β-D-thiogalactopyranoside (IPTG).
   5494..6082    -  rep_origin     ori: high-copy-number ColE1/pMB1/pBR322/pUC origin of replication
   6253..7113    -  CDS            AmpR: β-lactamase; bla; confers resistance to ampicillin, carbenicillin, and related antibiotics
   7114..7218    -  promoter       AmpR promoter: bla
>Addgene plasmid #97383 | UKNP1.11.7 | addgene full sequence | sequence record 189800 | Addgene NGS Result
TCGACGGATCGGGAGATCTCCCGATCCCCTATGGTGCACTCTCAGTACAATCTGCTCTGATGCCGCATAG
TTAAGCCAGTATCTGCTCCCTGCTTGTGTGTTGGAGGTCGCTGAGTAGTGCGCGAGCAAAATTTAAGCTA
CAACAAGGCAAGGCTTGACCGACAATTGCATGAAGAATCTGCTTAGGGTTAGGCGTTTTGCGCTGCTTCG
CGATGTACGGGCCAGATATACGCGTTGACATTGATTATTGACTAGTTATTAATAGTAATCAATTACGGGG
TCATTAGTTCATAGCCCATATATGGAGTTCCGCGTTACATAACTTACGGTAAATGGCCCGCCTGGCTGAC
CGCCCAACGACCCCCGCCCATTGACGTCAATAATGACGTATGTTCCCATAGTAACGCCAATAGGGACTTT
CCATTGACGTCAATGGGTGGAGTATTTACGGTAAACTGCCCACTTGGCAGTACATCAAGTGTATCATATG
CCAAGTACGCCCCCTATTGACGTCAATGACGGTAAATGGCCCGCCTGGCATTATGCCCAGTACATGACCT
TATGGGACTTTCCTACTTGGCAGTACATCTACGTATTAGTCATCGCTATTACCATGGTGATGCGGTTTTG
GCAGTACATCAATGGGCGTGGATAGCGGTTTGACTCACGGGGATTTCCAAGTCTCCACCCCATTGACGTC
AATGGGAGTTTGTTTTGGCACCAAAATCAACGGGACTTTCCAAAATGTCGTAACAACTCCGCCCCATTGA
CGCAAATGGGCGGTAGGCGTGTACGGTGGGAGGTCTATATAAGCAGAGCTCTCTGGCTAACTAGAGAACC
CACTGCTTACTGGCTTATCGAAATTAATACGACTCACTATAGGGAGACCCAAGCTGGCTAGTTAAGCTTG
GTACCGAGCTCGGATCCAGTACCCTTCACCATGGGTTGCTCTTTCTCTATCTTCCTTCTGGCCCTGCTCT
CTTGCCTGACTGTACCCGCTTCGGCCTACCAAGTGCGCAACAGCTCGGGGCTTTACCATGTCACCAATGA
TTGCCCTAACTCGAGTATTGTGTACGAGGCGGCCGATGCCATCCTGCACACTCCGGGGTGTGTCCCTTGC
GTTCGCGAGGGTAACGCCTCGAGGTGTTGGGTGGCGGTGACCCCCACGGTGGCCACCAGGGATGGCAAAC
TCCCCACAACGCAGCTTCGACGTCACATCGATCTGCTTGTCGGGAGCGCCACCCTCTGCTCGGCCCTCTA
CGTGGGGGACCTGTGCGGGTCCGTCTTCCTTGTCGGCCAACTGTTTACCTTCTCTCCCAGACACCACTGG
ACGACGCAAGGCTGTAATTGTTCTATCTATCCCGGCCACATAACGGGTCACCGCATGGCATGGGATATGA
TGATGAACTGGTCCCCTACGGCGGCGTTGGTGATGGCTCAGCTGCTCCGGATCCCACAAGCCATCATGGA
CATGATCGCTGGTGCTCACTGGGGTGTCCTGGCGGGCATAGCGTATTTCTCCATGGTGGGGAACTGGGCG
AAAGTCCTGGTAGTGTTGCTGCTATTTGCCGGCGTCGACGCGGAAACCCACGTCACCGGAGGAAGCGCCG
GCCACACCGTGGCTGGGCTTGCTGGTTTCCTCACAAAAGGCCCCAAGCAGAACATCCAACTGATCAACAC
CAACGGCAGTTGGCACATCAATAGCACGGCCTTGAACTGCAATGACAGCCTTAACACCGGCTGGATAGCA
GGCCTCTTCTATCATCACAAATTCAACTCTTCAGGCTGTTCCGAAAGGTTGGCCAGCTGCCGACGCCTTA
CCGATTTTGCCCAGGGCTGGGGCCCTATCAGTTATGCCAACGGAAGCGGCCCCGACGAGCGCCCCTACTG
CTGGCACTACCCCCCAAGACCTTGCGGTATTGTGCCCGCAAAGAGCGTGTGTGGCCCGGTATATTGCTTC
ACTCCCAGCCCCGTGGTGGTGGGAACGACCGACAGGTCGGGCGCGCCTACCTACAGCTGGGGTGCAAATG
ATACGGACGTCTTCGTCCTTAACAACACCAGGCCACCGCTGGGCAATTGGTTCGGTTGCACCTGGATGAA
CGCAACTGGATTCACCAAAGTGTGCGGAGCGCCCCCTTGTGTCATCGGAGGGGCGGGCAACAACACCTTG
CGCTGCCCCACTGATTGTTTCCGCAAGCATCCGGAAGCAACATACTCTCGGTGCGGCTCCGGTCCCTGGA
TTACACCCAGGTGCGTGGTCCACTATCCGTATAGGCTTTGGCATTATCCTTGTACCATCAACTACACCAT
ATTCAAAGTCAGGATGTACGTGGGAGGGGTCGAGCACAGGCTGGAAGCTGCCTGCAACTGGACGCGGGGC
GAACGCTGTGATCTGGAAGACAGGGACAGGTCCGAGCTCAGCCCATTGCTGCTGTCCACCACGCAGTGGC
AGGTCCTTCCGTGCTCTTTCACGACCCTGCCAGCCTTGTCCACCGGCCTCATCCATCTCCACCAGAACAT
CGTGGACGTGCAGTACTTATATGGGGTAGGGTCAAGTATCGCGTCCTGGGCCATTAAATGGGAGTACGTC
GTTCTCCTGTTCCTCCTGCTTGCAGACGCGCGCGTCTGCTCCTGCTTGTGGATGATGTTACTCATATCCC
AAGCGGAGGCGTAAAAGGGTCAAGACAATTCTGCAGATATCCAGCACAGTGGCGGCCGCTCGAGTCTAGA
GGGCCCGCGGTTCGAAGGTAAGCCTATCCCTAACCCTCTCCTCGGTCTCGATTCTACGCGTACCGGTCAT
CATCACCATCACCATTGAGTTTAAACCCGCTGATCAGCCTCGACTGTGCCTTCTAGTTGCCAGCCATCTG
TTGTTTGCCCCTCCCCCGTGCCTTCCTTGACCCTGGAAGGTGCCACTCCCACTGTCCTTTCCTAATAAAA
TGAGGAAATTGCATCGCATTGTCTGAGTAGGTGTCATTCTATTCTGGGGGGTGGGGTGGGGCAGGACAGC
AAGGGGGAGGATTGGGAAGACAATAGCAGGCATGCTGGGGATGCGGTGGGCTCTATGGCTTCTGAGGCGG
AAAGAACCAGCTGGGGCTCTAGGGGGTATCCCC
[124 nt withheld, positions 3114-3237]
C
[91 nt withheld, positions 3239-3329]
A
[49 nt withheld, positions 3331-3379]
CCTTTGACGTTGGAGTCCACGTTCTTT
[37 nt withheld, positions 3407-3443]
ACCCTATCTCGGTCTATTCTTTTGATTTATAAGGGATTTTGCCGATTTCGGCCTATTGGTTAAAAAATGA
GCTGATTTAACAAAAATTTAACGCGAATTAATTCTGTGGAATGTGTGTCAGTTAGGGTGTGGAAAGTCCC
CAGGCTCCCCAGCAGGCAGAAGTATGCAAAGCATGCATCTCAATTAGTCAGCAACCAGGTGTGGAAAGTC
CCCAGGCTCCCCAGCAGGCAGAAGTATGCAAAGCATGCATCTCAATTAGTCAGCAACCATAGTCCCGCCC
CTAACTCCGCCCATCCCGCCCCTAACTCCGCCCAGTTCCGCCCATTCTCCGCCCCATGGCTGACTAATTT
TTTTTATTTATGCAGAGGCCGAGGCCGCCTCTGCCTCTGAGCTATTCCAGAAGTAGTGAGGAGGCTTTTT
TGGAGGCCTAGGCTTTTGCAAAAAGCTCCCGGGAGCTTGTATATCCATTTTCGGATCTGATCAAGAGACA
GGATGAGGATCGTTTCGCATGATTGAACAAGATGGATTGCACGCAGGTTCTCCGGCCGCTTGGGTGGAGA
GGCTATTCGGCTATGACTGGGCACAACAGACAATCGGCTGCTCTGATGCCGCCGTGTTCCGGCTGTCAGC
GCAGGGGCGCCCGGTTCTTTTTGTCAAGACCGACCTGTCCGGTGCCCTGAATGAACTGCAGGACGAGGCA
GCGCGGCTATCGTGGCTGGCCACGACGGGCGTTCCTTGCGCAGCTGTGCTCGACGTTGTCACTGAAGCGG
GAAGGGACTGGCTGCTATTGGGCGAAGTGCCGGGGCAGGATCTCCTGTCATCTCACCTTGCTCCTGCCGA
GAAAGTATCCATCATGGCTGATGCAATGCGGCGGCTGCATACGCTTGATCCGGCTACCTGCCCATTCGAC
CACCAAGCGAAACATCGCATCGAGCGAGCACGTACTCGGATGGAAGCCGGTCTTGTCGATCAGGATGATC
TGGACGAAGAGCATCAGGGGCTCGCGCCAGCCGAACTGTTCGCCAGGCTCAAGGCGCGCATGCCCGACGG
CGAGGATCTCGTCGTGACCCATGGCGATGCCTGCTTGCCGAATATCATGGTGGAAAATGGCCGCTTTTCT
GGATTCATCGACTGTGGCCGGCTGGGTGTGGCGGACCGCTATCAGGACATAGCGTTGGCTACCCGTGATA
TTGCTGAAGAGCTTGGCGGCGAATGGGCTGACCGCTTCCTCGTGCTTTACGGTATCGCCGCTCCCGATTC
GCAGCGCATCGCCTTCTATCGCCTTCTTGACGAGTTCTTCTGAGCGGGACTCTGGGGTTCGCGAAATGAC
CGACCAAGCGACGCCCAACCTGCCATCACGAGATTTCGATTCCACCGCCGCCTTCTATGAAAGGTTGGGC
TTCGGAATCGTTTTCCGGGACGCCGGCTGGATGATCCTCCAGCGCGGGGATCTCATGCTGGAGTTCTTCG
CCCACCCCAACTTGTTTATTGCAGCTTATAATGGTTACAAATAAAGCAATAGCATCACAAATTTCACAAA
TAAAGCATTTTTTTCACTGCATTCTAGTTGTGGTTTGTCCAAACTCATCAATGTATCTTATCATGTCTGT
ATACCGTCGACCTCTAGCTAGAGCTTGGCGTAATCATGGTCATAGCTGTTTCCTGTGTGAAATTGTTATC
CGCTCACAATTCCACACAACATACGAGCCGGAAGCATAAAGTGTAAAGCCTGGGGTGCCTAATGAGTGAG
CTAACTCACATTAATTGCGTTGCGCTCACTGCCCGCTTTCCAGTCGGGAAACCTGTCGTGCCAGCTGCAT
TAATGAATCGGCCAACGCGCGGGGAGAGGCGGTTTGCGTATTGGGCGCTCTTCCGCTTCCTCGCTCACTG
ACTCGCTGCGCTCGGTCGTTCGGCTGCGGCGAGCGGTATCAGCTCACTCAAAGGCGGTAATACGGTTATC
CACAGAATCAGGGGATAACGCAGGAAAGAACATGTGAGCAAAAGGCCAGCAAAAGGCCAGGAACCGTAAA
AAGGCCGCGTTGCTGGCGTTTTTCCATAGGCTCCGCCCCCCTGACGAGCATCACAAAAATCGACGCTCAA
GTCAGAGGTGGCGAAACCCGACAGGACTATAAAGATACCAGGCGTTTCCCCCTGGAAGCTCCCTCGTGCG
CTCTCCTGTTCCGACCCTGCCGCTTACCGGATACCTGTCCGCCTTTCTCCCTTCGGGAAGCGTGGCGCTT
TCTCATAGCTCACGCTGTAGGTATCTCAGTTCGGTGTAGGTCGTTCGCTCCAAGCTGGGCTGTGTGCACG
AACCCCCCGTTCAGCCCGACCGCTGCGCCTTATCCGGTAACTATCGTCTTGAGTCCAACCCGGTAAGACA
CGACTTATCGCCACTGGCAGCAGCCACTGGTAACAGGATTAGCAGAGCGAGGTATGTAGGCGGTGCTACA
GAGTTCTTGAAGTGGTGGCCTAACTACGGCTACACTAGAAGAACAGTATTTGGTATCTGCGCTCTGCTGA
AGCCAGTTACCTTCGGAAAAAGAGTTGGTAGCTCTTGATCCGGCAAACAAACCACCGCTGGTAGCGGTGG
TTTTTTTGTTTGCAAGCAGCAGATTACGCGCAGAAAAAAAGGATCTCAAGAAGATCCTTTGATCTTTTCT
ACGGGGTCTGACGCTCAGTGGAACGAAAACTCACGTTAAGGGATTTTGGTCATGAGATTATCAAAAAGGA
TCTTCACCTAGATCCTTTTAAATTAAAAATGAAGTTTTAAATCAATCTAAAGTATATATGAGTAAACTTG
GTCTGACAGTTACCAATGCTTAATCAGTGAGGCACCTATCTCAGCGATCTGTCTATTTCGTTCATCCATA
GTTGCCTGACTCCCCGTCGTGTAGATAACTACGATACGGGAGGGCTTACCATCTGGCCCCAGTGCTGCAA
TGATACCGCGAGACCCACGCTCACCGGCTCCAGATTTATCAGCAATAAACCAGCCAGCCGGAAGGGCCGA
GCGCAGAAGTGGTCCTGCAACTTTATCCGCCTCCATCCAGTCTATTAATTGTTGCCGGGAAGCTAGAGTA
AGTAGTTCGCCAGTTAATAGTTTGCGCAACGTTGTTGCCATTGCTACAGGCATCGTGGTGTCACGCTCGT
CGTTTGGTATGGCTTCATTCAGCTCCGGTTCCCAACGATCAAGGCGAGTTACATGATCCCCCATGTTGTG
CAAAAAAGCGGTTAGCTCCTTCGGTCCTCCGATCGTTGTCAGAAGTAAGTTGGCCGCAGTGTTATCACTC
ATGGTTATGGCAGCACTGCATAATTCTCTTACTGTCATGCCATCCGTAAGATGCTTTTCTGTGACTGGTG
AGTACTCAACCAAGTCATTCTGAGAATAGTGTATGCGGCGACCGAGTTGCTCTTGCCCGGCGTCAATACG
GGATAATACCGCGCCACATAGCAGAACTTTAAAAGTGCTCATCATTGGAAAACGTTCTTCGGGGCGAAAA
CTCTCAAGGATCTTACCGCTGTTGAGATCCAGTTCGATGTAACCCACTCGTGCACCCAACTGATCTTCAG
CATCTTTTACTTTCACCAGCGTTTCTGGGTGAGCAAAAACAGGAAGGCAAAATGCCGCAAAAAAGGGAAT
AAGGGCGACACGGAAATGTTGAATACTCATACTCTTCCTTTTTCAATATTATTGAAGCATTTATCAGGGT
TATTGTCTCATGAGCGGATACATATTTGAATGTATTTAGAAAAATAAACAAATAGGGGTTCCGCGCACAT
TTCCCCGAAAAGTGCCACCTGACG
